Addgene plasmid #247671: PB-Puro-U6-gRNA-pA plasmid
Purpose: spCas9 gRNA is driven by human U6 promoter, with the gRNA cassette between PuroR and pA, making it detectable in polyA-based RNA-seq.
Depositing lab: Tae Hyun Kim. Depositing organization: Pennsylvania State University.
Backbone
  Vector backbone: pUC-GW-Amp
  Backbone manufacturer: Genewiz
  Backbone size w/o insert (bp): 2671
  Total vector size (bp): 4067
  Modifications to backbone: Piggybac 5'TR - TK promoter - PuroR - U6 - BBSI - gRNA scaffold - SV40 pA signal - Piggybac 3'TR cassette was cloned into the backbone.
  Vector type: Mammalian Expression
  Selectable markers: Puromycin
Growth in bacteria
  Bacterial resistance: Ampicillin, 100 μg/mL
  Growth temperature: 37°C
  Growth strain: DH5alpha
  Copy number: High Copy
Gene/Insert
  Gene/Insert name: Puromycin resistant gene
  gRNA/shRNA sequence: NA - scaffold, BBSI cloning
  Promoter: TK promoter
  Cloning method: Gene Synthesis
  Sequencing primers: 5′ ACTGGCCGTCGTTTTAC
Terms and licenses: Academic/Nonprofit Terms; Industry Terms: Not Available to Industry
Depositor comments: This piggyBac-based spCas9 gRNA expression vector allows both transient gRNA expression and stable integration of the gRNA cassette in the presence of piggyBac transposase. The puromycin resistance marker enables rapid selection. gRNA cloning follows the Zheng lab’s BbsI-based PX330 plasmid protocol. Because the gRNA expression cassette is located between the PuroR gene and the polyadenylation signal, CRISPR gRNAs can be detected by polyA-based RNA-seq, including bulk and single-cell RNA-seq. 5’ – CACCGNNNNNNNNNNNNNNNNNNN – 3’ 3’ – CNNNNNNNNNNNNNNNNNNNCAAA – 5’
How to cite: PB-Puro-U6-gRNA-pA plasmid was a gift from Tae Hyun Kim (Addgene plasmid # 247671 ; http://n2t.net/addgene:247671 ; RRID:Addgene_247671)
