[The description below was written by a language model from this plasmid's Addgene catalogue record and pLannotate feature annotations shown in this document.]
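Description:
PB-Puro-U6-gRNA-pA is a small (about 4.1 kb) piggyBac transposon vector for expressing Streptococcus pyogenes Cas9 guide RNAs in mammalian cells. It was built by gene synthesis in the pUC-GW-Amp backbone. In E. coli it is maintained at high copy through the ColE1/pUC-type origin and selected with ampicillin via the bla gene. The remaining bacterial annotations (fragments of lacI, lacZα, bom and rop, plus the lac promoter and operator) are backbone remnants with no stated role in the construct's function.

According to the record, the payload lies between piggyBac 5′ and 3′ terminal repeats, although the automated feature table does not annotate these repeats. Within this cassette, an HSV thymidine kinase promoter fragment drives the puromycin N-acetyltransferase gene. This is followed in the same orientation by a human U6 RNA polymerase III promoter, a BbsI cloning site for annealed spacer oligonucleotides, the SpCas9 gRNA scaffold, and finally the SV40 polyadenylation signal. The deposited plasmid is an empty scaffold with no spacer.

Because the U6-gRNA unit sits between PuroR and the poly(A) signal, the Pol II transcript starting at the TK promoter reads through the guide sequence before being polyadenylated. The guide's identity can therefore be recovered from polyA-primed libraries, including bulk and single-cell RNA-seq, while U6 produces the functional gRNA. The plasmid can be used for transient gRNA expression, or co-delivered with piggyBac transposase for stable genomic integration, with puromycin selection of cells. Cas9 is not encoded and must be supplied separately.
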