Features (pLannotate 1.2.2; 15 found; start..end, strand, type, name):
    730..822     +  CDS            lacI (fragment): lac repressor; lacI; The lac repressor binds to the lac operator to inhibit transcription in E. coli. This inhibition can be relieved by adding lactose or isopropyl-β-D-thiogalactopyranoside (IPTG).
    835..856     +  protein_bind   CAP binding site: CAP binding activates transcription in the presence of cAMP. E. coli catabolite activator protein
    871..901     +  promoter       lac promoter: promoter for the E. coli lac operon
    909..925     +  protein_bind   lac operator: The lac repressor binds to the lac operator to inhibit transcription in E. coli. This inhibition can be relieved by adding lactose or isopropyl-β-D-thiogalactopyranoside (IPTG). lac repressor encoded by lacI
   1032..1153    -  polyA_signal   SV40 poly(A) signal: SV40 polyadenylation signal
   1180..1255    -  misc_RNA       gRNA scaffold: guide RNA scaffold for the Streptococcus pyogenes CRISPR/Cas9 system
   1282..1522    -  promoter       U6 promoter: RNA polymerase III promoter for human U6 snRNA
   1533..2132    -  CDS            PuroR: puromycin N-acetyltransferase; pac from Streptomyces alboniger; confers resistance to puromycin
   2137..2265    -  promoter       HSV TK promoter (fragment): herpes simplex virus thymidine kinase promoter
   2397..2554    +  CDS            lacZα (fragment): LacZα fragment of β-galactosidase; lacZ fragment
   2560..2659    -  misc_feature   bom (fragment): basis of mobility region from pBR322
   2761..2796    -  CDS            rop (fragment): Rop protein, which maintains plasmids at low copy number; rop
   2891..2995    +  promoter       AmpR promoter: bla
   2996..3856    +  CDS            AmpR: β-lactamase; bla; confers resistance to ampicillin, carbenicillin, and related antibiotics
   4027..547     +  rep_origin     ori (across the origin): high-copy-number ColE1/pMB1/pBR322/pUC origin of replication
>Addgene plasmid #247671 | PB-Puro-U6-gRNA-pA plasmid | addgene full sequence | sequence record 491686 | Addgene NGS Result
AAAAAAACCACCGCTACCAGCGGTGGTTTGTTTGCCGGATCAAGAGCTACCAACTCTTTTTCCGAAGGTA
ACTGGCTTCAGCAGAGCGCAGATACCAAATACTGTTCTTCTAGTGTAGCCGTAGTTAGGCCACCACTTCA
AGAACTCTGTAGCACCGCCTACATACCTCGCTCTGCTAATCCTGTTACCAGTGGCTGCTGCCAGTGGCGA
TAAGTCGTGTCTTACCGGGTTGGACTCAAGACGATAGTTACCGGATAAGGCGCAGCGGTCGGGCTGAACG
GGGGGTTCGTGCACACAGCCCAGCTTGGAGCGAACGACCTACACCGAACTGAGATACCTACAGCGTGAGC
TATGAGAAAGCGCCACGCTTCCCGAAGGGAGAAAGGCGGACAGGTATCCGGTAAGCGGCAGGGTCGGAAC
AGGAGAGCGCACGAGGGAGCTTCCAGGGGGAAACGCCTGGTATCTTTATAGTCCTGTCGGGTTTCGCCAC
CTCTGACTTGAGCGTCGATTTTTGTGATGCTCGTCAGGGGGGCGGAGCCTATGGAAAAACGCCAGCAACG
CGGCCTTTTTACGGTTCCTGGCCTTTTGCTGGCCTTTTGCTCACATGTTCTTTCCTGCGTTATCCCCTGA
TTCTGTGGATAACCGTATTACCGCCTTTGAGTGAGCTGATACCGCTCGCCGCAGCCGAACGACCGAGCGC
AGCGAGTCAGTGAGCGAGGAAGCGGAACAGCGCCCAATACGCAAACCGCCTCTCCCCGCGCGTTGGCCGA
TTCATTAATGCAGCTGGCACGACAGGTTTCCCGACTGGAAAGCGGGCAGTGAGCGCAACGCAATTAATGT
GAGTTAGCTCACTCATTAGGCACCCCAGGCTTTACACTTTATGCTTCCGGCTCGTATGTTGTGTGGAATT
GTGAGCGGATAACAATTTCACACAGGAAACAGCTATGACCATGATTACGCCAAGCTCGGCGCGCCATTGG
GATCCCTAGAAAGATAGTCTGCGTAAAATTGACGCATGGCTCTTCTAGACGTAAGATACATTGATGAGTT
TGGACAAACCACAACTAGAATGCAGTGAAAAAAATGCTTTATTTGTGAAATTTGTGATGCTATTGCTTTA
TTTGTAACCATTATAAGCTGCAATAAACAAGTTTTAATTAAAAGCTCTAAAACAAAAAAGCACCGACTCG
GTGCCACTTTTTCAAGTTGATAACGGACTAGCCTTATTTTAACTTGCTATTTCTAGCTCTAAAACAGGTC
TTCTCGAAGACCCGGTGTTTCGTCCTTTCCACAAGATATATAAAGCCAAGAAATCGAAATACTTTCAAGT
TACGGTAAGCATATGATAGTCCATTTTAAAACATAATTTTAAAACTGCAAACTACCCAAGAAATTATTAC
TTTCTACGTCACGTATTTTGTACTAATATCTTTGTGTTTACAGTCAAATTAATTCCAATTATCTCTCTAA
CAGCCTTGTATCGTATATGCAAATATGAAGGAATCATGGGAAATAGGCCCTCGTCCTCGAGCTCAGGCAC
CGGGCTTGCGGGTCATGCACCAGGTGCGCGGTCCTTCGGGCACCTCGACGTCGGCGGTGACGGTGAAGCC
GAGCCGCTCGTAGAAGGGGAGGTTGCGGGGCGCGGAGGTCTCCAGGAAGGCGGGCACCCCGGCGCGCTCG
GCCGCCTCCACTCCGGGGAGCACGACGGCGCTGCCCAGACCCTTGCCCTGGTGGTCGGGCGAGACGCCGA
CGGTGGCCAGGAACCACGCGGGCTCCTTGGGCCGGTGCGGCGCCAGGAGGCCTTCCATCTGTTGCTGCGC
GGCCAGCCGGGAACCGCTCAACTCGGCCATGCGCGGGCCGATCTCGGCGAACACCGCCCCCGCTTCGACG
CTCTCCGGCGTGGTCCAGACCGCCACCGCGGCGCCGTCGTCCGCGACCCACACCTTGCCGATGTCGAGCC
CGACGCGCGTGAGGAAGAGTTCTTGCAGCTCGGTGACCCGCTCGATGTGGCGGTCCGGATCGACGGTGTG
GCGCGTGGCGGGGTAGTCGGCGAACGCGGCGGCGAGGGTGCGTACGGCCCTGGGGACGTCGTCGCGGGTG
GCGAGGCGCACCGTGGGCTTGTACTCGGTCATATTGGCTGCAGGGTCGCTCGGTGTTCGAGGCCACACGC
GTCACCTTAATATGCGAAGTGGACCTGGGACCGCGCCGCCCCGACTGCATCTGCGTGTTCGAATTCGCCA
ATGACAAGACGCTGGGCGGGGTTTGCTCGACATTGGGTGGAAACATTCCAGGCCTGGGTGGAGAGGCTTT
TTGCTTCCTCTTGCAAAACCACACTGCTCGACTACTAGTTGATTATCTTTAACGTACGTCACAATATGAT
ATCCCAATACGCGTCAATTCACTGGCCGTCGTTTTACAACGTCGTGACTGGGAAAACCCTGGCGTTACCC
AACTTAATCGCCTTGCAGCACATCCCCCTTTCGCCAGCTGGCGTAATAGCGAAGAGGCCCGCACCGATCG
CCCTTCCCAACAGTTGCGCAGCCTGAATGGCGAATGGCGCCTGATGCGGTATTTTCTCCTTACGCATCTG
TGCGGTATTTCACACCGCATATGGTGCACTCTCAGTACAATCTGCTCTGATGCCGCATAGTTAAGCCAGC
CCCGACACCCGCCAACACCCGCTGACGCGCCCTGACGGGCTTGTCTGCTCCCGGCATCCGCTTACAGACA
AGCTGTGACAGTCTCCGGGAGCTGCATGTGTCAGAGGTTTTCACCGTCATCACCGAAACGCGCGAGACAA
AAGGGCCTCGTGATACGCCTATTTTTATAGGTTAATGTCATGATAATAATGGTTTCTTAGACGTCAGGTG
GCACTTTTCGGGGAAATGTGCGCGGAACCCCTATTTGTTTATTTTTCTAAATACATTCAAATATGTATCC
GCTCATGAGACAATAACCCTGATAAATGCTTCAATAATATTGAAAAAGGAAGAGTATGAGTATTCAACAT
TTCCGTGTCGCCCTTATTCCCTTTTTTGCGGCATTTTGCCTTCCTGTTTTTGCTCACCCAGAAACGCTGG
TGAAAGTAAAAGATGCTGAAGATCAGTTGGGTGCACGAGTGGGTTACATCGAACTGGATCTCAACAGCGG
TAAGATCCTTGAGAGTTTTCGCCCCGAAGAACGTTTTCCAATGATGAGCACTTTTAAAGTTCTGCTATGT
GGCGCGGTATTATCCCGTATTGACGCCGGGCAAGAGCAACTCGGTCGCCGCATACACTATTCTCAGAATG
ACTTGGTTGAGTACTCACCAGTCACAGAAAAGCATCTTACGGATGGCATGACAGTAAGAGAATTATGCAG
TGCTGCCATAACCATGAGTGATAACACTGCGGCCAACTTACTTCTGACAACGATCGGAGGACCGAAGGAG
CTAACCGCTTTTTTGCACAACATGGGGGATCATGTAACTCGCCTTGATCGTTGGGAACCGGAGCTGAATG
AAGCCATACCAAACGACGAGCGTGACACCACGATGCCTGTAGCAATGGCAACAACGTTGCGCAAACTATT
AACTGGCGAACTACTTACTCTAGCTTCCCGGCAACAATTAATAGACTGGATGGAGGCGGATAAAGTTGCA
GGACCACTTCTGCGCTCGGCCCTTCCGGCTGGCTGGTTTATTGCTGATAAATCTGGAGCCGGTGAGCGTG
GTTCTCGCGGTATCATTGCAGCACTGGGGCCAGATGGTAAGCCCTCCCGTATCGTAGTTATCTACACGAC
GGGGAGTCAGGCAACTATGGATGAACGAAATAGACAGATCGCTGAGATAGGTGCCTCACTGATTAAGCAT
TGGTAACTGTCAGACCAAGTTTACTCATATATACTTTAGATTGATTTAAAACTTCATTTTTAATTTAAAA
GGATCTAGGTGAAGATCCTTTTTGATAATCTCATGACCAAAATCCCTTAACGTGAGTTTTCGTTCCACTG
AGCGTCAGACCCCGTAGAAAAGATCAAAGGATCTTCTTGAGATCCTTTTTTTCTGCGCGTAATCTGCTGC
TTGCAAAC
